Addgene plasmid #194168: pcDNA3.1_Tau Authentic Alu 10-12K317M
Purpose: Insert: intronic Tau authentic Alu and repeat elements. Introns are flanked by the tau cDNA exons 10-12 with FTLD-Tau K317M mutant. Expresses tau circular RNA 12-->10 KM with 3X flag tag in exon 10.
Depositing lab: Stefan Stamm. Depositing organization: University of Kentucky. Publication: RNA editing of microtubule-associated protein tau circular RNAs promotes their translation and tau tangle formation. Welden JR, Margvelani G, Arizaca Maquera KA, Gudlavalleti B, Miranda Sardon SC, Campos AR, Robil N, Lee DC, Hernandez AG, Wang WX, Di J, de la Grange P, Nelson PT, Stamm S. Nucleic Acids Res. 2022 Dec 9;50(22):12979-12996. doi: 10.1093/nar/gkac1129. PubMed 36533443.
Backbone
  Vector backbone: pcDNA3.1
  Total vector size (bp): 8048
  Vector type: Mammalian Expression
Growth in bacteria
  Bacterial resistance: Ampicillin, 100 μg/mL
  Growth temperature: 37°C
  Growth strain: NEB Stable
  Copy number: Unknown
Gene/Insert
  Gene/Insert name: Microtubule-associated protein tau 10-12 K317M (alt name: MAPT 10-12 KM)
  Species: H. sapiens (human)
  Insert size (bp): 2640
  Mutation: Changed Lysine 317 to Methionine
  Tag / fusion protein: 3X Flag
Terms and licenses: Academic/Nonprofit Terms; Industry Terms: Not Available to Industry
How to cite: pcDNA3.1_Tau Authentic Alu 10-12K317M was a gift from Stefan Stamm (Addgene plasmid # 194168 ; http://n2t.net/addgene:194168 ; RRID:Addgene_194168)
