[The description below was written by a language model from this plasmid's Addgene catalogue record and pLannotate feature annotations shown in this document.]
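Description:
pcDNA3.1_Tau Authentic Alu 10-12K317M is a mammalian expression plasmid of about 8 kb built on the pcDNA3.1 backbone and designed as a minigene that produces a circular RNA from the human microtubule-associated protein tau (MAPT) gene. It is propagated in E. coli through a high-copy ColE1/pUC-type origin with ampicillin selection (AmpR under its own bla promoter), and it also carries an f1 phage origin. For selection in mammalian cells, the backbone provides a neomycin/kanamycin phosphotransferase gene driven by the SV40 enhancer/early promoter and terminated by an SV40 polyadenylation signal.

The roughly 2.6 kb insert sits between the CMV immediate-early enhancer/promoter (with a T7 promoter just downstream) and the bovine growth hormone polyadenylation signal. According to the record, it consists of tau cDNA exons 10 to 12 flanked by intronic sequence containing the authentic tau Alu and other repeat elements. Such flanking repeats are generally thought to promote back-splicing by base pairing across the exons, here joining exon 12 back to exon 10 to yield the 12→10 circular RNA. A 3xFLAG epitope is placed in exon 10 immediately upstream of the annotated MAPT coding fragment, so any protein translated from the circular RNA can be detected. The tau sequence carries the K317M substitution associated with FTLD-Tau.

Several small annotations within the insert (MKNK1, GVQW1 and CEN/ARS fragments), and a short HIV-1 LTR fragment at the promoter end, are most likely automated similarity matches to repeat-derived or incidental sequence rather than functional parts. The construct is used to study the formation and translation of mutant tau circular RNAs and their possible contribution to tau aggregation.
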