Features (pLannotate 1.2.2; 24 found; start..end, strand, type, name):
     28..80      -  misc_feature   bom (fragment): basis of mobility region from pBR322
    235..614     +  enhancer       CMV enhancer: human cytomegalovirus immediate early enhancer
    615..818     +  promoter       CMV promoter: human cytomegalovirus (CMV) immediate early promoter
    814..847     +  LTR            5' LTR (truncated) (fragment): truncated 5' long terminal repeat (LTR) from HIV-1
    863..881     +  promoter       T7 promoter: promoter for bacteriophage T7 RNA polymerase
   1278..1412    -  CDS            MKNK1 (fragment): MKNK1_HUMAN - Also known as MNK1. Experimental evidence at protein level: Swiss-Prot protein existence level 1. May play a role in the response to environmental stress and cytokines. Appears to regulate translation by phosphorylating EIF4E, thus increasing the affinity of this protein for the 7-methylguanosine- containing mRNA cap. From Homo sapiens (Human).
   2302..2367    +  CDS            3xFLAG: three tandem FLAG® epitope tags, followed by an enterokinase cleavage site
   2377..2580    +  CDS            MAPT (fragment): TAU_SPECI - Experimental evidence at protein level: Swiss-Prot protein existence level 1. Promotes microtubule assembly and stability, and might be involved in the establishment and maintenance of neuronal polarity. The C-terminus binds axonal microtubules while the N-terminus binds neural plasma membrane components, suggesting that tau functions as a linker protein between both. Axonal polarity is predetermined by tau localization (in the neuronal cell) in the domain of the cell body defined by the centrosome. The short isoforms allow plasticity of the cytoskeleton whereas the longer isoforms
   2906..2922    -  misc_feature   CEN/ARS (fragment): S. cerevisiae CEN6 centromere fused to an autonomously replicating sequence
   3331..3597    +  CDS            GVQW1 (fragment): GVQW1_HUMAN - Also known as TIGD1L2. Experimental evidence at transcript level: Swiss-Prot protein existence level 2. From Homo sapiens (Human).
   3648..3872    +  polyA_signal   bGH poly(A) signal: bovine growth hormone polyadenylation signal
   3876..3897    +  promoter       SV40 promoter (fragment): SV40 enhancer and early promoter
   3918..4346    +  rep_origin     f1 ori (sequence partly withheld): f1 bacteriophage origin of replication; arrow indicates direction of (+) strand synthesis
   4360..4689    +  promoter       SV40 promoter: SV40 enhancer and early promoter
   4756..5547    +  CDS            neo: KKA2_KLEPN - Also known as kan, nptII. Experimental evidence at protein level: Swiss-Prot protein existence level 1. Resistance to kanamycin, neomycin, paromomycin, ribostamycin, butirosin and gentamicin B. From Klebsiella pneumoniae.
   5571..5729    +  CDS            ble (fragment): BLE_KLEPN - Experimental evidence at protein level: Swiss-Prot protein existence level 1. Binding protein with a strong affinity to the bleomycin family of antibiotics. Binds to CL990; an antimitotic-antibiotic compound. From Klebsiella pneumoniae.
   5724..5845    +  polyA_signal   SV40 poly(A) signal: SV40 polyadenylation signal
   5918..5934    -  protein_bind   lac operator: The lac repressor binds to the lac operator to inhibit transcription in E. coli. This inhibition can be relieved by adding lactose or isopropyl-β-D-thiogalactopyranoside (IPTG). lac repressor encoded by lacI
   5942..5972    -  promoter       lac promoter: promoter for the E. coli lac operon
   5987..6008    -  protein_bind   CAP binding site: CAP binding activates transcription in the presence of cAMP. E. coli catabolite activator protein
   6021..6113    -  CDS            lacI (fragment): lac repressor; lacI; The lac repressor binds to the lac operator to inhibit transcription in E. coli. This inhibition can be relieved by adding lactose or isopropyl-β-D-thiogalactopyranoside (IPTG).
   6296..6884    -  rep_origin     ori: high-copy-number ColE1/pMB1/pBR322/pUC origin of replication
   7055..7915    -  CDS            AmpR: β-lactamase; bla; confers resistance to ampicillin, carbenicillin, and related antibiotics
   7916..8020    -  promoter       AmpR promoter: bla
>Addgene plasmid #194168 | pcDNA3.1_Tau Authentic Alu 10-12K317M | addgene full sequence | sequence record 381799 | Addgene NGS Result
GACGGATCGGGAGATCTCCCGATCCCCTATGGTGCACTCTCAGTACAATCTGCTCTGATGCCGCATAGTT
AAGCCAGTATCTGCTCCCTGCTTGTGTGTTGGAGGTCGCTGAGTAGTGCGCGAGCAAAATTTAAGCTACA
ACAAGGCAAGGCTTGACCGACAATTGCATGAAGAATCTGCTTAGGGTTAGGCGTTTTGCGCTGCTTCGCG
ATGTACGGGCCAGATATACGCGTTGACATTGATTATTGACTAGTTATTAATAGTAATCAATTACGGGGTC
ATTAGTTCATAGCCCATATATGGAGTTCCGCGTTACATAACTTACGGTAAATGGCCCGCCTGGCTGACCG
CCCAACGACCCCCGCCCATTGACGTCAATAATGACGTATGTTCCCATAGTAACGCCAATAGGGACTTTCC
ATTGACGTCAATGGGTGGAGTATTTACGGTAAACTGCCCACTTGGCAGTACATCAAGTGTATCATATGCC
AAGTACGCCCCCTATTGACGTCAATGACGGTAAATGGCCCGCCTGGCATTATGCCCAGTACATGACCTTA
TGGGACTTTCCTACTTGGCAGTACATCTACGTATTAGTCATCGCTATTACCATGGTGATGCGGTTTTGGC
AGTACATCAATGGGCGTGGATAGCGGTTTGACTCACGGGGATTTCCAAGTCTCCACCCCATTGACGTCAA
TGGGAGTTTGTTTTGGCACCAAAATCAACGGGACTTTCCAAAATGTCGTAACAACTCCGCCCCATTGACG
CAAATGGGCGGTAGGCGTGTACGGTGGGAGGTCTATATAAGCAGAGCTCTCTGGCTAACTAGAGAACCCA
CTGCTTACTGGCTTATCGAAATTAATACGACTCACTATAGGGAGACCCAAGCTGGCTAGCGTTTAAACTT
AAGCTTGGTACCGAGCTCGGATCCACTAGTCCAGTGTGGTGGAATTCCCAGGCTGATGGGGCCTCCAGGG
CAGTGGTTTCCACCCAGCATTCTCAAAAGAGCCACTGAGGTCTCAGTGCCATTTTCAAGATTTCGGAAGC
GGCCTGGGCACGGCTGGTCCTTCACTGGGATCACCACTTGGCAATTATTTACACCTGAGACGAATAAAAA
CCAGAGTGCTGAGATTACAGGCATGGTGGCTTACGCTTGTAATCGGCTTTGGGAAGCCGAGGTGGGCTGA
TTGCTTGAGCCCAGGAGTTTCAAACTATCCTGGACAACATAGCATGACCTCGTCTCTACAAAAAATACAA
AAAATTTGCCAGGTGTGGTGGCATGTGCCTGTGGTCCCAGCTACTTGGGAGGCTGAAGTAGGAGAATCCC
CTGAGCCCTGGGAAGTCGAGGCTGCACTGAGCCGTGATGATGTCACTGCACTCCAGCCTGGGTGACAAAG
TGAGACCCTATCTCACAAAGAAAAAAAACAAAACAAAAAACCCAAAGCACACTGTTTCCACTGTTTCCAG
AGTTCCTGAGAGGAAAGGTCACCGGGTGAGGAAGACGTTCTCACTGATCTGGCAGAGAAAATGTCCAGTT
TTTCCAACTCCCTAAACCATGGTTTTCTATTTCACAGCCCCCCCTTGCAGGGACAGAGCCCTCGTACAGA
AGGGACACCCCACATTTGTCTTCCCCACAAAGCGGCCTGTGTCCTGCCTACGGGGTCAGGGCTTCTCAAA
CCTGGCTGTGTGTCAGAATCACCAGGGGAACTTTTCAAAACTAGAGAGACTGAAGCCAGACTCCTAGATT
CTAATTCTAGGTCAGGGCTAGGGGCTGAGATTGTAAAAATCCACAGGTGATTCTGATGCCCGGCAGGCTT
GAGAACAGCCGCAGGGAGTTCTCTGGGAATGTGCCGGTGGGTCTAGCCAGGTGTGAGTGGAGATGCCGGG
GAACTTCCTATTACTCACTCGTCAGTGTGGCCGAACACATTTTTCACTTGACCTCAGGCTGGTGAACGCT
CCCCTCTGGGGTTCAGGCCTCACGATGCCATCCTTTTGTGAAGTGAGGACCTGCAATCCCAGCTTCGTAA
AGCCCGCTGGAAATCACTCACACTTCTGGGATGCCTTCAGAGCAGCCCTCTATCCCTTCAGCTCCCCTGG
GATGTGACTCGACCTCCCGTCACTCCCCAGACTGCCTCTGCCAAGTCCGAAAGTGGAGGCATCCTTGCGA
GCAAGTAGGCGGGTCCAGGGTGGCGCATGTCACTCATCGAAAGTGGAGGCGTCCTTGCGAGCAAGCAGGC
GGGTCCAGGGTGGCGTGTCACTCATCCTTTTTTCTGGCTACCAAAGGTGCAGATAATTAATGACTACAAA
GACCATGACGGTGATTATAAAGATCATGACATCGATTACAAGGATGACGATGACAAGAAGAAGCTGGATC
TTAGCAACGTCCAGTCCAAGTGTGGCTCAAAGGATAATATCAAACACGTCCCGGGAGGCGGCAGTGTGCA
AATAGTCTACAAACCAGTTGACCTGAGCATGGTGACCTCCAAGTGTGGCTCATTAGGCAACATCCATCAT
AAACCAGGAGGTGGCCAGGTGGAAGTAAAATCTGAGAAGCTTGACTTCAAGGACAGAGTCCAGTCGAAGA
TTGGGTCCCTGGACAATATCACCCACGTCCCTGGCGGAGGAAATAAAAAGGTAAAGGGGGTAGGGTGGGT
TGGATGCTGCCCTTGGGTATATGGGCATTAATCAAGTTGAGTGGACAAAGGCTGGTCCAGTTCCCAGAGG
AGGAAAACAGAGGCTTCTGTGTTGACTGGCTGGATGTGGGCCCTCAGCAGCATCCAGTGGGTCTCCACTG
CCTGTCTCAATCACCTGGAGCTTTAGCACGTTTCACACCTGGGCCCCAACCTGGAGAGGCTGACCAATGG
GTCTCAGGGGCAGCTCGGTTGCTGGAGTTTTTGTTTTTATTTATTTTTATGTATTTAAGGCAGGGTCTCT
GTATTAGTCCATTCTCACACTGCTAATAAAGACATACCCAAGACTGGGTAATTTATAAAGGAAAGAGGTT
TAATGGACTCACAGTTCCATATGGCTGGGGAGGCCTCAAAATCATGGCGGAAGGCAAAGGAGAAGCAAAG
GCATGTCTTACATGGCAACAGGCAAGAGAGCGTGTGCAGGGGAACTCCCATTTATAAAACCATCAGACCT
CATGAGATTTATTCACTATCATGAGAACAGCATGGGAAAGACCCGCCCCCATGATTCAGTTACCTCCCAC
TGGGTCCCTCCCATGACACATGGAATTATGGGAGCTACAATTCAAGATGAGATTTGGGTGGGGACACAGC
CAAACCATATCAGTCTCCCTCTGTCATCCAGGCTGGAGTGCACTGGCATGATCTCGGCTCACTGCAGCCT
CTACCTCCCTGGGTCAGGTGATCTTCCCACCTCAGCCTCCCAGGTAGCTGGAACTACAGGTACCTGCCAC
TATGCCTGGCTAAATATTTTGTATTTCCTGTGGAGACGAGGTTTTGCCACGTTGCCCAGGCTGGTCTTGA
ACTCCTGAGGTCAAGCAATATGCCCACCTCGGCCTCCCAAGGTGCTGGGATTACAGGTGTGAGCCACAGT
GCTCGGCCTAAGTCACTGCAGTTTTTAGCGGCCGCTCGAGTCTAGAGGGCCCGTTTAAACCCGCTGATCA
GCCTCGACTGTGCCTTCTAGTTGCCAGCCATCTGTTGTTTGCCCCTCCCCCGTGCCTTCCTTGACCCTGG
AAGGTGCCACTCCCACTGTCCTTTCCTAATAAAATGAGGAAATTGCATCGCATTGTCTGAGTAGGTGTCA
TTCTATTCTGGGGGGTGGGGTGGGGCAGGACAGCAAGGGGGAGGATTGGGAAGACAATAGCAGGCATGCT
GGGGATGCGGTGGGCTCTATGGCTTCTGAGGCGGAAAGAACCAGCTGGGGCTCTAGGGGGTATCCCC
[124 nt withheld, positions 3918-4041]
C
[91 nt withheld, positions 4043-4133]
A
[49 nt withheld, positions 4135-4183]
CCTTTGACGTTGGAGTCCACGTTCTTT
[37 nt withheld, positions 4211-4247]
ACCCTATCTCGGTCTATTCTTTTGATTTATAAGGGATTTTGCCGATTTCGGCCTATTGGTTAAAAAATGA
GCTGATTTAACAAAAATTTAACGCGAATTAATTCTGTGGAATGTGTGTCAGTTAGGGTGTGGAAAGTCCC
CAGGCTCCCCAGCAGGCAGAAGTATGCAAAGCATGCATCTCAATTAGTCAGCAACCAGGTGTGGAAAGTC
CCCAGGCTCCCCAGCAGGCAGAAGTATGCAAAGCATGCATCTCAATTAGTCAGCAACCATAGTCCCGCCC
CTAACTCCGCCCATCCCGCCCCTAACTCCGCCCAGTTCCGCCCATTCTCCGCCCCATGGCTGACTAATTT
TTTTTATTTATGCAGAGGCCGAGGCCGCCTCTGCCTCTGAGCTATTCCAGAAGTAGTGAGGAGGCTTTTT
TGGAGGCCTAGGCTTTTGCAAAAAGCTCCCGGGAGCTTGTATATCCATTTTCGGATCTGATCAAGAGACA
GGATGAGGATCGTTTCGCATGATTGAACAAGATGGATTGCACGCAGGTTCTCCGGCCGCTTGGGTGGAGA
GGCTATTCGGCTATGACTGGGCACAACAGACAATCGGCTGCTCTGATGCCGCCGTGTTCCGGCTGTCAGC
GCAGGGGCGCCCGGTTCTTTTTGTCAAGACCGACCTGTCCGGTGCCCTGAATGAACTGCAGGACGAGGCA
GCGCGGCTATCGTGGCTGGCCACGACGGGCGTTCCTTGCGCAGCTGTGCTCGACGTTGTCACTGAAGCGG
GAAGGGACTGGCTGCTATTGGGCGAAGTGCCGGGGCAGGATCTCCTGTCATCTCACCTTGCTCCTGCCGA
GAAAGTATCCATCATGGCTGATGCAATGCGGCGGCTGCATACGCTTGATCCGGCTACCTGCCCATTCGAC
CACCAAGCGAAACATCGCATCGAGCGAGCACGTACTCGGATGGAAGCCGGTCTTGTCGATCAGGATGATC
TGGACGAAGAGCATCAGGGGCTCGCGCCAGCCGAACTGTTCGCCAGGCTCAAGGCGCGCATGCCCGACGG
CGAGGATCTCGTCGTGACCCATGGCGATGCCTGCTTGCCGAATATCATGGTGGAAAATGGCCGCTTTTCT
GGATTCATCGACTGTGGCCGGCTGGGTGTGGCGGACCGCTATCAGGACATAGCGTTGGCTACCCGTGATA
TTGCTGAAGAGCTTGGCGGCGAATGGGCTGACCGCTTCCTCGTGCTTTACGGTATCGCCGCTCCCGATTC
GCAGCGCATCGCCTTCTATCGCCTTCTTGACGAGTTCTTCTGAGCGGGACTCTGGGGTTCGAAATGACCG
ACCAAGCGACGCCCAACCTGCCATCACGAGATTTCGATTCCACCGCCGCCTTCTATGAAAGGTTGGGCTT
CGGAATCGTTTTCCGGGACGCCGGCTGGATGATCCTCCAGCGCGGGGATCTCATGCTGGAGTTCTTCGCC
CACCCCAACTTGTTTATTGCAGCTTATAATGGTTACAAATAAAGCAATAGCATCACAAATTTCACAAATA
AAGCATTTTTTTCACTGCATTCTAGTTGTGGTTTGTCCAAACTCATCAATGTATCTTATCATGTCTGTAT
ACCGTCGACCTCTAGCTAGAGCTTGGCGTAATCATGGTCATAGCTGTTTCCTGTGTGAAATTGTTATCCG
CTCACAATTCCACACAACATACGAGCCGGAAGCATAAAGTGTAAAGCCTGGGGTGCCTAATGAGTGAGCT
AACTCACATTAATTGCGTTGCGCTCACTGCCCGCTTTCCAGTCGGGAAACCTGTCGTGCCAGCTGCATTA
ATGAATCGGCCAACGCGCGGGGAGAGGCGGTTTGCGTATTGGGCGCTCTTCCGCTTCCTCGCTCACTGAC
TCGCTGCGCTCGGTCGTTCGGCTGCGGCGAGCGGTATCAGCTCACTCAAAGGCGGTAATACGGTTATCCA
CAGAATCAGGGGATAACGCAGGAAAGAACATGTGAGCAAAAGGCCAGCAAAAGGCCAGGAACCGTAAAAA
GGCCGCGTTGCTGGCGTTTTTCCATAGGCTCCGCCCCCCTGACGAGCATCACAAAAATCGACGCTCAAGT
CAGAGGTGGCGAAACCCGACAGGACTATAAAGATACCAGGCGTTTCCCCCTGGAAGCTCCCTCGTGCGCT
CTCCTGTTCCGACCCTGCCGCTTACCGGATACCTGTCCGCCTTTCTCCCTTCGGGAAGCGTGGCGCTTTC
TCATAGCTCACGCTGTAGGTATCTCAGTTCGGTGTAGGTCGTTCGCTCCAAGCTGGGCTGTGTGCACGAA
CCCCCCGTTCAGCCCGACCGCTGCGCCTTATCCGGTAACTATCGTCTTGAGTCCAACCCGGTAAGACACG
ACTTATCGCCACTGGCAGCAGCCACTGGTAACAGGATTAGCAGAGCGAGGTATGTAGGCGGTGCTACAGA
GTTCTTGAAGTGGTGGCCTAACTACGGCTACACTAGAAGAACAGTATTTGGTATCTGCGCTCTGCTGAAG
CCAGTTACCTTCGGAAAAAGAGTTGGTAGCTCTTGATCCGGCAAACAAACCACCGCTGGTAGCGGTGGTT
TTTTTGTTTGCAAGCAGCAGATTACGCGCAGAAAAAAAGGATCTCAAGAAGATCCTTTGATCTTTTCTAC
GGGGTCTGACGCTCAGTGGAACGAAAACTCACGTTAAGGGATTTTGGTCATGAGATTATCAAAAAGGATC
TTCACCTAGATCCTTTTAAATTAAAAATGAAGTTTTAAATCAATCTAAAGTATATATGAGTAAACTTGGT
CTGACAGTTACCAATGCTTAATCAGTGAGGCACCTATCTCAGCGATCTGTCTATTTCGTTCATCCATAGT
TGCCTGACTCCCCGTCGTGTAGATAACTACGATACGGGAGGGCTTACCATCTGGCCCCAGTGCTGCAATG
ATACCGCGAGACCCACGCTCACCGGCTCCAGATTTATCAGCAATAAACCAGCCAGCCGGAAGGGCCGAGC
GCAGAAGTGGTCCTGCAACTTTATCCGCCTCCATCCAGTCTATTAATTGTTGCCGGGAAGCTAGAGTAAG
TAGTTCGCCAGTTAATAGTTTGCGCAACGTTGTTGCCATTGCTACAGGCATCGTGGTGTCACGCTCGTCG
TTTGGTATGGCTTCATTCAGCTCCGGTTCCCAACGATCAAGGCGAGTTACATGATCCCCCATGTTGTGCA
AAAAAGCGGTTAGCTCCTTCGGTCCTCCGATCGTTGTCAGAAGTAAGTTGGCCGCAGTGTTATCACTCAT
GGTTATGGCAGCACTGCATAATTCTCTTACTGTCATGCCATCCGTAAGATGCTTTTCTGTGACTGGTGAG
TACTCAACCAAGTCATTCTGAGAATAGTGTATGCGGCGACCGAGTTGCTCTTGCCCGGCGTCAATACGGG
ATAATACCGCGCCACATAGCAGAACTTTAAAAGTGCTCATCATTGGAAAACGTTCTTCGGGGCGAAAACT
CTCAAGGATCTTACCGCTGTTGAGATCCAGTTCGATGTAACCCACTCGTGCACCCAACTGATCTTCAGCA
TCTTTTACTTTCACCAGCGTTTCTGGGTGAGCAAAAACAGGAAGGCAAAATGCCGCAAAAAAGGGAATAA
GGGCGACACGGAAATGTTGAATACTCATACTCTTCCTTTTTCAATATTATTGAAGCATTTATCAGGGTTA
TTGTCTCATGAGCGGATACATATTTGAATGTATTTAGAAAAATAAACAAATAGGGGTTCCGCGCACATTT
CCCCGAAAAGTGCCACCTGACGTC
