>Addgene plasmid #194168 | pcDNA3.1_Tau Authentic Alu 10-12K317M | depositor partial sequence | sequence record 376891 | tau authentic alu 10-12 K317M insert
CCAGGCTGATGGGGCCTCCAGGGCAGTGGTTTCCACCCAGCATTCTCAAAAGAGCCACTGAGGTCTCAGT
GCCATTTTCAAGATTTCGGAAGCGGCCTGGGCACGGCTGGTCCTTCACTGGGATCACCACTTGGCAATTA
TTTACACCTGAGACGAATAAAAACCAGAGTGCTGAGATTACAGGCATGGTGGCTTACGCTTGTAATCGGC
TTTGGGAAGCCGAGGTGGGCTGATTGCTTGAGCCCAGGAGTTTCAAACTATCCTGGACAACATAGCATGA
CCTCGTCTCTACAAAAAATACAAAAAATTTGCCAGGTGTGGTGGCATGTGCCTGTGGTCCCAGCTACTTG
GGAGGCTGAAGTAGGAGAATCCCCTGAGCCCTGGGAAGTCGAGGCTGCACTGAGCCGTGATGATGTCACT
GCACTCCAGCCTGGGTGACAAAGTGAGACCCTATCTCACAAAGAAAAAAAACAAAACAAAAAACCCAAAG
CACACTGTTTCCACTGTTTCCAGAGTTCCTGAGAGGAAAGGTCACCGGGTGAGGAAGACGTTCTCACTGA
TCTGGCAGAGAAAATGTCCAGTTTTTCCAACTCCCTAAACCATGGTTTTCTATTTCACAGCCCCCCCTTG
CAGGGACAGAGCCCTCGTACAGAAGGGACACCCCACATTTGTCTTCCCCACAAAGCGGCCTGTGTCCTGC
CTACGGGGTCAGGGCTTCTCAAACCTGGCTGTGTGTCAGAATCACCAGGGGAACTTTTCAAAACTAGAGA
GACTGAAGCCAGACTCCTAGATTCTAATTCTAGGTCAGGGCTAGGGGCTGAGATTGTAAAAATCCACAGG
TGATTCTGATGCCCGGCAGGCTTGAGAACAGCCGCAGGGAGTTCTCTGGGAATGTGCCGGTGGGTCTAGC
CAGGTGTGAGTGGAGATGCCGGGGAACTTCCTATTACTCACTCGTCAGTGTGGCCGAACACATTTTTCAC
TTGACCTCAGGCTGGTGAACGCTCCCCTCTGGGGTTCAGGCCTCACGATGCCATCCTTTTGTGAAGTGAG
GACCTGCAATCCCAGCTTCGTAAAGCCCGCTGGAAATCACTCACACTTCTGGGATGCCTTCAGAGCAGCC
CTCTATCCCTTCAGCTCCCCTGGGATGTGACTCGACCTCCCGTCACTCCCCAGACTGCCTCTGCCAAGTC
CGAAAGTGGAGGCATCCTTGCGAGCAAGTAGGCGGGTCCAGGGTGGCGCATGTCACTCATCGAAAGTGGA
GGCGTCCTTGCGAGCAAGCAGGCGGGTCCAGGGTGGCGTGTCACTCATCCTTTTTTCTGGCTACCAAAGG
TGCAGATAATTAATGACTACAAAGACCATGACGGTGATTATAAAGATCATGACATCGATTACAAGGATGA
CGATGACAAGAAGAAGCTGGATCTTAGCAACGTCCAGTCCAAGTGTGGCTCAAAGGATAATATCAAACAC
GTCCCGGGAGGCGGCAGTGTGCAAATAGTCTACAAACCAGTTGACCTGAGCATGGTGACCTCCAAGTGTG
GCTCATTAGGCAACATCCATCATAAACCAGGAGGTGGCCAGGTGGAAGTAAAATCTGAGAAGCTTGACTT
CAAGGACAGAGTCCAGTCGAAGATTGGGTCCCTGGACAATATCACCCACGTCCCTGGCGGAGGAAATAAA
AAGGTAAAGGGGGTAGGGTGGGTTGGATGCTGCCCTTGGGTATATGGGCATTAATCAAGTTGAGTGGACA
AAGGCTGGTCCAGTTCCCAGAGGAGGAAAACAGAGGCTTCTGTGTTGACTGGCTGGATGTGGGCCCTCAG
CAGCATCCAGTGGGTCTCCACTGCCTGTCTCAATCACCTGGAGCTTTAGCACGTTTCACACCTGGGCCCC
AACCTGGAGAGGCTGACCAATGGGTCTCAGGGGCAGCTCGGTTGCTGGAGTTTTTGTTTTTATTTATTTT
TATGTATTTAAGGCAGGGTCTCTGTATTAGTCCATTCTCACACTGCTAATAAAGACATACCCAAGACTGG
GTAATTTATAAAGGAAAGAGGTTTAATGGACTCACAGTTCCATATGGCTGGGGAGGCCTCAAAATCATGG
CGGAAGGCAAAGGAGAAGCAAAGGCATGTCTTACATGGCAACAGGCAAGAGAGCGTGTGCAGGGGAACTC
CCATTTATAAAACCATCAGACCTCATGAGATTTATTCACTATCATGAGAACAGCATGGGAAAGACCCGCC
CCCATGATTCAGTTACCTCCCACTGGGTCCCTCCCATGACACATGGAATTATGGGAGCTACAATTCAAGA
TGAGATTTGGGTGGGGACACAGCCAAACCATATCAGTCTCCCTCTGTCATCCAGGCTGGAGTGCACTGGC
ATGATCTCGGCTCACTGCAGCCTCTACCTCCCTGGGTCAGGTGATCTTCCCACCTCAGCCTCCCAGGTAG
CTGGAACTACAGGTACCTGCCACTATGCCTGGCTAAATATTTTGTATTTCCTGTGGAGACGAGGTTTTGC
CACGTTGCCCAGGCTGGTCTTGAACTCCTGAGGTCAAGCAATATGCCCACCTCGGCCTCCCAAGGTGCTG
GGATTACAGGTGTGAGCCACAGTGCTCGGCCTAAGTCACTGCAGTTTTTA
